>Addgene plasmid #105687 | pmGFP-P2A-K(AAA)12-P2A-RFP | addgene full sequence | sequence record 202809 | Addgene Partial NGS Result
CGTTACATAACTTACGGTAAATGGCCCGCCTGGCTGACCGCCCAACGACCCCCGCCCATTGACGTCAATA
ATGACGTATGTTCCCATAGTAACGCCAATAGGGACTTTCCATTGACGTCAATGGGTGGAGTATTTACGGT
AAACTGCCCACTTGGCAGTACATCAAGTGTATCATATGCCAAGTACGCCCCCTATTGACGTCAATGACGG
TAAATGGCCCGCCTGGCATTATGCCCAGTACATGACCTTATGGGACTTTCCTACTTGGCAGTACATCTAC
GTATTAGTCATCGCTATTACCATGGTGATGCGGTTTTGGCAGTACATCAATGGGCGTGGATAGCGGTTTG
ACTCACGGGGATTTCCAAGTCTCCACCCCATTGACGTCAATGGGAGTTTGTTTTGGCACCAAAATCAACG
GGACTTTCCAAAATGTCGTAACAACTCCGCCCCATTGACGCAAATGGGCGGTAGGCGTGTACGGTGGGAG
GTCTATATAAGCAGAGCTGGTTTAGTGAACCGTCAGATCCGCTAGCGCTACCGGTCGCCACCATGGTGAG
CAAGGGCGAGGAGCTGTTCACCGGGGTGGTGCCCATCCTGGTCGAGCTGGACGGCGACGTAAACGGCCAC
AAGTTCAGCGTGTCCGGCGAGGGCGAGGGCGATGCCACCTACGGCAAGCTGACCCTGAAGTTCATCTGCA
CCACCGGCAAGCTGCCCGTGCCCTGGCCCACCCTCGTGACCACCCTGACCTACGGCGTGCAGTGCTTCAG
CCGCTACCCCGACCACATGAAGCAGCACGACTTCTTCAAGTCCGCCATGCCCGAAGGCTACGTCCAGGAG
CGCACCATCTTCTTCAAGGACGACGGCAACTACAAGACCCGCGCCGAGGTGAAGTTCGAGGGCGACACCC
TGGTGAACCGCATCGAGCTGAAGGGCATCGACTTCAAGGAGGACGGCAACATCCTGGGGCACAAGCTGGA
GTACAACTACAACAGCCACAACGTCTATATCATGGCCGACAAGCAGAAGAACGGCATCAAGGTGAACTTC
AAGATCCGCCACAACATCGAGGACGGCAGCGTGCAGCTCGCCGACCACTACCAGCAGAACACCCCCATCG
GCGACGGCCCCGTGCTGCTGCCCGACAACCACTACCTGAGCACCCAGTCCGCCCTGAGCAAAGACCCCAA
CGAGAAGCGCGATCACATGGTCCTTAAGGAGTTCGTGACCGCCGCCGGGATCACTCTCGGCATGGACGAG
CTGTACAAGTCCGGAGGCAGCGGCGCCACCAACTTTTCCCTGCTCAAGCAGGCCGGCGACGTGGAAGAGA
ATCCCGGCCCCGGTACTGACTACAAAGACCATGACGGTGATTATAAAGATCATGACATCGATTACAAGGA
TGACGATGACAAGGCCGGATCTCCTGGTCCGACCCCCAGTGGCACTAACGTGGGATCCTCA
[105 nt withheld, positions 1462-1566]
GGATCAGGGCGCTCTCCCAGCAAAGCAGTGGCCGCCCGGGCGGCGGGATCCACTGTCCGGCAGAGGAAAA
ATGCCAGCTGTGGGACAAGGAGTGCAGGCCGCACAACCTCGGCAGGCACCGGGGGGATGTGGCGATTCTA
CACAGAAGATTCACCTGGGCTCAAAGTTGGCCCTAGGTCGACCGCCATGGCGACCAAAAAAAAAAAAAAA
AAAAAAAAAAAAAAAAAAAAACCCGGGGGATCCGGTACCGGAAGCGGAGCTACTAACTTCAGCCTGCTGA
AGCAGGCTGGAGACGTGGAGGAGAACCCTGGACCTCTCGAGGTGAGCAAGGGCGAGGAGGATAACATGGC
CATCATCAAGGAGTTCATGCGCTTCAAGGTGCACATGGAGGGCTCCGTGAACGGCCACGAGTTCGAGATC
GAGGGCGAGGGCGAGGGCCGCCCCTACGAGGGCACCCAGACCGCCAAGCTGAAGGTGACCAAGGGTGGCC
CCCTGCCCTTCGCCTGGGACATCCTGTCCCCTCAGTTCATGTACGGCTCCAAGGCCTACGTGAAGCACCC
CGCCGACATCCCCGACTACTTGAAGCTGTCCTTCCCCGAGGGCTTCAAGTGGGAGCGCGTGATGAACTTC
GAGGACGGCGGCGTGGTGACCGTGACCCAGGACTCCTCCCTGCAGGACGGCGAGTTCATCTACAAGGTGA
AGCTGCGCGGCACCAACTTCCCCTCCGACGGCCCCGTAATGCAGAAGAAGACCATGGGCTGGGAGGCCTC
CTCCGAGCGGATGTACCCCGAGGACGGCGCCCTGAAGGGCGAGATCAAGCAGAGGCTGAAGCTGAAGGAC
GGCGGCCACTACGACGCTGAGGTCAAGACCACCTACAAGGCCAAGAAGCCCGTGCAGCTGCCCGGCGCCT
ACAACGTCAACATCAAGTTGGACATCACCTCCCACAACGAGGACTACACCATCGTGGAACAGTACGAACG
CGCCGAGGGCCGCCACTCCACCGGCGGCATGGACGAGCTGTACAAGTAAACTGGATCCACCGGATCTAGA
TAACTGATCATAATCAGCCATACCACATTTGTAGAGGTTTTACTTGCTTTAAAAAACCTCCCACACCTCC
CCCTGAACCTGAAACATAAAATGAATGCAATTGTTGTTGTTAACTTGTTTATTGCAGCTTATAATGGTTA
CAAATAAAGCAATAGCATCACAAATTTCACAAATAAAGCATTTTTTTCACTGCATTCTAGTTGTGGTTTG
TCCAAACTCATCAATGTATCTTAACGCGTAAATTGTAAGCGTTAATATTTTGTTAAAATTCGCGTTAAAT
TTTTGTTAAATCAGCTCATTTTTTAACCAATAGGCCGAAATCGGCAAAATCCCTTATAAATCAAAAGAAT
AGACCGAGATAGGGT
[37 nt withheld, positions 2982-3018]
AAAGAACGTGGACTCCAACGTCAAAGG
[49 nt withheld, positions 3046-3094]
T
[91 nt withheld, positions 3096-3186]
G
[124 nt withheld, positions 3188-3311]
CAGGTGGCACTTTTCGGGGAAATGTGCGCGGAACCCCTATTTGTTTATTTTTCTAAATACATTCAAATAT
GTATCCGCTCATGAGACAATAACCCTGATAAATGCTTCAATAATATTGAAAAAGGAAGAGTCCTGAGGCG
GAAAGAACCAGCTGTGGAATGTGTGTCAGTTAGGGTGTGGAAAGTCCCCAGGCTCCCCAGCAGGCAGAAG
TATGCAAAGCATGCATCTCAATTAGTCAGCAACCAGGTGTGGAAAGTCCCCAGGCTCCCCAGCAGGCAGA
AGTATGCAAAGCATGCATCTCAATTAGTCAGCAACCATAGTCCCGCCCCTAACTCCGCCCATCCCGCCCC
TAACTCCGCCCAGTTCCGCCCATTCTCCGCCCCATGGCTGACTAATTTTTTTTATTTATGCAGAGGCCGA
GGCCGCCTCGGCCTCTGAGCTATTCCAGAAGTAGTGAGGAGGCTTTTTTGGAGGCCTAGGCTTTTGCAAA
GATCGATCAAGAGACAGGATGAGGATCGTTTCGCATGATTGAACAAGATGGATTGCACGCAGGTTCTCCG
GCCGCTTGGGTGGAGAGGCTATTCGGCTATGACTGGGCACAACAGACAATCGGCTGCTCTGATGCCGCCG
TGTTCCGGCTGTCAGCGCAGGGGCGCCCGGTTCTTTTTGTCAAGACCGACCTGTCCGGTGCCCTGAATGA
ACTGCAAGACGAGGCAGCGCGGCTATCGTGGCTGGCCACGACGGGCGTTCCTTGCGCAGCTGTGCTCGAC
GTTGTCACTGAAGCGGGAAGGGACTGGCTGCTATTGGGCGAAGTGCCGGGGCAGGATCTCCTGTCATCTC
ACCTTGCTCCTGCCGAGAAAGTATCCATCATGGCTGATGCAATGCGGCGGCTGCATACGCTTGATCCGGC
TACCTGCCCATTCGACCACCAAGCGAAACATCGCATCGAGCGAGCACGTACTCGGATGGAAGCCGGTCTT
GTCGATCAGGATGATCTGGACGAAGAGCATCAGGGGCTCGCGCCAGCCGAACTGTTCGCCAGGCTCAAGG
CGAGCATGCCCGACGGCGAGGATCTCGTCGTGACCCATGGCGATGCCTGCTTGCCGAATATCATGGTGGA
AAATGGCCGCTTTTCTGGATTCATCGACTGTGGCCGGCTGGGTGTGGCGGACCGCTATCAGGACATAGCG
TTGGCTACCCGTGATATTGCTGAAGAGCTTGGCGGCGAATGGGCTGACCGCTTCCTCGTGCTTTACGGTA
TCGCCGCTCCCGATTCGCAGCGCATCGCCTTCTATCGCCTTCTTGACGAGTTCTTCTGAGCGGGACTCTG
GGGTTCGAAATGACCGACCAAGCGACGCCCAACCTGCCATCACGAGATTTCGATTCCACCGCCGCCTTCT
ATGAAAGGTTGGGCTTCGGAATCGTTTTCCGGGACGCCGGCTGGATGATCCTCCAGCGCGGGGATCTCAT
GCTGGAGTTCTTCGCCCACCCTAGGGGGAGGCTAACTGAAACACGGAAGGAGACAATACCGGAAGGAACC
CGCGCTATGACGGCAATAAAAAGACAGAATAAAACGCACGGTGTTGGGTCGTTTGTTCATAAACGCGGGG
TTCGGTCCCAGGGCTGGCACTCTGTCGATACCCCACCGAGACCCCATTGGGGCCAATACGCCCGCGTTTC
TTCCTTTTCCCCACCCCACCCCCCAAGTTCGGGTGAAGGCCCAGGGCTCGCAGCCAACGTCGGGGCGGCA
GGCCCTGCCATAGCCTCAGGTTACTCATATATACTTTAGATTGATTTAAAACTTCATTTTTAATTTAAAA
GGATCTAGGTGAAGATCCTTTTTGATAATCTCATGACCAAAATCCCTTAACGTGAGTTTTCGTTCCACTG
AGCGTCAGACCCCGTAGAAAAGATCAAAGGATCTTCTTGAGATCCTTTTTTTCTGCGCGTAATCTGCTGC
TTGCAAACAAAAAAACCACCGCTACCAGCGGTGGTTTGTTTGCCGGATCAAGAGCTACCAACTCTTTTTC
CGAAGGTAACTGGCTTCAGCAGAGCGCAGATACCAAATACTGTTCTTCTAGTGTAGCCGTAGTTAGGCCA
CCACTTCAAGAACTCTGTAGCACCGCCTACATACCTCGCTCTGCTAATCCTGTTACCAGTGGCTGCTGCC
AGTGGCGATAAGTCGTGTCTTACCGGGTTGGACTCAAGACGATAGTTACCGGATAAGGCGCAGCGGTCGG
GCTGAACGGGGGGTTCGTGCACACAGCCCAGCTTGGAGCGAACGACCTACACCGAACTGAGATACCTACA
GCGTGAGCTATGAGAAAGCGCCACGCTTCCCGAAGGGAGAAAGGCGGACAGGTATCCGGTAAGCGGCAGG
GTCGGAACAGGAGAGCGCACGAGGGAGCTTCCAGGGGGAAACGCCTGGTATCTTTATAGTCCTGTCGGGT
TTCGCCACCTCTGACTTGAGCGTCGATTTTTGTGATGCTCGTCAGGGGGGCGGAGCCTATGGAAAAACGC
CAGCAACGCGGCCTTTTTACGGTTCCTGGCCTTTTGCTGGCCTTTTGCTCACATGTTCTTTCCTGCGTTA
TCCCCTGATTCTGTGGATAACCGTATTACCGCCATGCATTAGTTATTAATAGTAATCAATTACGGGGTCA
TTAGTTCATAGCCCATATATGGAGTTCCG
Features (pLannotate 1.2.2; 19 found; start..end, strand, type, name):
      1..304     +  enhancer       CMV enhancer: human cytomegalovirus immediate early enhancer
    305..508     +  promoter       CMV promoter: human cytomegalovirus (CMV) immediate early promoter
    553..1269    +  CDS            EGFP: EGFP is a basic (constitutively fluorescent) green fluorescent protein published in 1996, derived from Aequorea victoria. It is reported to be a rapidly-maturing weak dimer with moderate acid sensitivity.
   1348..1413    +  CDS            3xFLAG: three tandem FLAG® epitope tags, followed by an enterokinase cleavage site
   1423..1461    +  CDS            Sec61β (fragment): human Sec61β subunit of the translocon in the endoplasmic reticulum; SEC61B
   1462..1566    +  CDS            VIL1 (fragment) (sequence withheld): VILI_CHICK - Also known as VIL. Experimental evidence at protein level: Swiss-Prot protein existence level 1. Epithelial cell-specific Ca(2+)-regulated actin-modifying protein that modulates the reorganization of microvillar actin filaments. Plays a role in the actin nucleation, actin filament bundle assembly, actin filament capping and severing. Binds phosphatidylinositol 4,5-bisphosphate (PIP2) and lysophosphatidic acid (LPA); binds LPA with higher affinity than PIP2. Binding to LPA increases its phosphorylation by SRC and inhibits all actin-modifying activities. Binding to PIP2 inhibits act
   1570..1740    +  CDS            Sec61β (fragment): human Sec61β subunit of the translocon in the endoplasmic reticulum; SEC61B
   1887..2594    +  CDS            mCherry: monomeric derivative of DsRed fluorescent protein (Shaner et al., 2004) mammalian codon-optimized
   2621..2705    +  CDS            large T antigen (fragment): large T antigen from SV40 (simian virus 40)
   2728..2849    +  polyA_signal   SV40 poly(A) signal: SV40 polyadenylation signal
   2883..3311    -  rep_origin     f1 ori (sequence partly withheld): f1 bacteriophage origin of replication; arrow indicates direction of (+) strand synthesis
   3338..3442    +  promoter       AmpR promoter: bla
   3444..3801    +  promoter       SV40 promoter: SV40 enhancer and early promoter
   3836..4630    +  CDS            NeoR/KanR: aminoglycoside phosphotransferase from Tn5; aph(3')-II (or nptII); confers resistance to neomycin, kanamycin, and G418 (Geneticin®)
   4651..4803    +  CDS            ble (fragment): BLE_KLEPN - Experimental evidence at protein level: Swiss-Prot protein existence level 1. Binding protein with a strong affinity to the bleomycin family of antibiotics. Binds to CL990; an antimitotic-antibiotic compound. From Klebsiella pneumoniae.
   4862..4909    +  polyA_signal   HSV TK poly(A) signal: herpes simplex virus thymidine kinase polyadenylation signal (Cole and Stacy, 1985)
   5000..5016    -  polyA_signal   bGH poly(A) signal (fragment): bovine growth hormone polyadenylation signal
   5238..5826    +  rep_origin     ori: high-copy-number ColE1/pMB1/pBR322/pUC origin of replication
   5941..6000    +  enhancer       CMV enhancer (fragment): human cytomegalovirus immediate early enhancer
