[The description below was written by a language model from this plasmid's Addgene catalogue record and pLannotate feature annotations shown in this document.]
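Description:
pmGFP-P2A-K(AAA)12-P2A-RFP is a mammalian expression plasmid built on the pEGFP-N1 backbone. It serves as a dual-fluorescence reporter of ribosome stalling on poly(A)-type sequences. It replicates in E. coli from a high-copy ColE1/pUC-type origin and also carries an f1 origin. A single Tn5 NeoR/KanR gene is driven by tandem bacterial (bla) and SV40 early promoters and terminated by the HSV TK poly(A) signal, giving kanamycin selection in bacteria and G418 selection in mammalian cells. The short ble, bGH poly(A) and large T antigen fragments in the annotation appear to be backbone remnants rather than functional parts.

The payload is one open reading frame expressed from the CMV enhancer/promoter and ending at the SV40 poly(A) signal. EGFP comes first and is followed by a P2A peptide. Next is a synthetic 3xFLAG-tagged test protein called VHPbeta, which the feature table annotates as a chicken villin fragment flanked by Sec61β-derived segments. A short K(AAA)12 cassette follows, which by its name encodes twelve consecutive lysines using AAA codons, and then a second P2A and mCherry (the "RFP"). The P2A elements are not annotated in the feature table but are listed in the catalogue inserts. They cause peptide-bond skipping, so GFP, the FLAG-tagged stalling substrate and mCherry are released as separate polypeptides from a single translation event.

GFP therefore reports ribosomes that begin translating the message, while mCherry is made only by ribosomes that read through the AAA tract. The red-to-green ratio in individual cells thus measures terminal stalling, and the FLAG tag allows detection of the intervening product. The associated work used the reporter to study how ribosome ubiquitination initiates quality control during poly(A) translation.
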