Addgene plasmid #105687: pmGFP-P2A-K(AAA)12-P2A-RFP
Purpose: Double fluorescent stalling reporter K(AAA)12
Depositing lab: Ramanujan Hegde. Depositing organization: MRC Laboratory of Molecular Biology. Publication: Initiation of Quality Control during Poly(A) Translation Requires Site-Specific Ribosome Ubiquitination. Juszkiewicz S, Hegde RS. Mol Cell. 2017 Feb 16;65(4):743-750.e4. doi: 10.1016/j.molcel.2016.11.039. Epub 2017 Jan 5. PubMed 28065601.
Backbone
  Vector backbone: pEGFP-N1
  Backbone size w/o insert (bp): 4700
  Total vector size (bp): 6006
  Vector type: Mammalian Expression
  Selectable markers: Neomycin (select with G418)
Growth in bacteria
  Bacterial resistance: Kanamycin, 50 μg/mL
  Growth temperature: 37°C
  Growth strain: DH5alpha
  Copy number: High Copy
Gene/Insert 1
  Gene/Insert name: P2A-3xFLAG-VHPbeta
  Species: Synthetic
  Insert size (bp): 479
  Promoter: CMV (from vector)
  Cloning method: Restriction Enzyme; 5′ cloning site BspEI (not destroyed); 3′ cloning site SalI (not destroyed)
  Sequencing primers: 5′ GGCATCAAGGTGAACTTCAAGA; 3′ ACAGGATGTCCCAGGCGAA
Gene/Insert 2
  Gene/Insert name: K(AAA)12
  Insert size (bp): 79
  Promoter: CMV (from vector)
  Cloning method: Restriction Enzyme; 5′ cloning site SalI (not destroyed); 3′ cloning site KpnI (not destroyed)
  Sequencing primers: 5′ GGCATCAAGGTGAACTTCAAGA; 3′ ACAGGATGTCCCAGGCGAA
Gene/Insert 3
  Gene/Insert name: P2A-mCherry
  Insert size (bp): 795
  Promoter: CMV (from vector)
  Cloning method: Gibson Cloning
  Sequencing primers: 5′ GGCATCAAGGTGAACTTCAAGA; 3′ ACCACAACTAGAATGCAG
Terms and licenses: Academic/Nonprofit Terms; Industry Terms: Not Available to Industry
How to cite: pmGFP-P2A-K(AAA)12-P2A-RFP was a gift from Ramanujan Hegde (Addgene plasmid # 105687 ; http://n2t.net/addgene:105687 ; RRID:Addgene_105687)
